>Addgene plasmid #68924 | pAT789 | depositor full sequence | sequence record 121337 | pAT789 sequence 5784 bps
ATCCATCAAAATTCGTTTTCTCTATGTTGGATTCCTTGTTGCTCATATTGTGATGATAATTTCTACAAAT
ATAGTCATTGGTAACTATCTATGAAACTGTTTGATACTTTTATAGTTGATTAAACTTGTTCATGGCATTT
GCCTTAATATCATCCGCTATGTCAATGTAGGGTTTCATAGCTTTGTAGTCGCTGTGTCCCGTCCATTTCA
TGACCACCTGTGCCGGGATTCCGAGAGCCAGCGCATTGCAGATGAATGTCCTTCTTCCTGCATGGGTACT
GAGCAAAGCGTATTTGGGTGTGACTTCATCAATACGTTCATTTCCCTTGTAGTAGGTTTCCCGTACAGGC
TCGTTGATTTCTGCCAGTTCGCCCAGCTCTTTCAGGTAATCGTTCATCTTCTGGTTGCTGATGACGGGCA
GAGCCATGTAATTCTCGAAATGGATGTCCTTGTATTTGTCCAGTATGGCTTTGCTGTATTTGTTCAGTTC
AATCGTCAGGCTGTCGGCAGTCTTGACTGTGGTTATTTCGATGTGGTCGGACTTCACATCGCTTCTTTTC
AGATTGCGAACATCCGAATACCGCAAACTCGTAAAGCAGCAGAACAGGAAAACATCACGCACACGTTCCA
GGTATTGCTTATCCTTGGGTATCTGGTAGTCTTTCAGCTTGTTCAGTTCATCCCAAGTCAGGAAGATTAC
TTTTTTCGAGGTGGTTTTCAGTTTCGGTTTGAACGTATCGTATGCAATGTTCTGATGATGTCCTTTCTTG
AAGCTCCAGCGCAGGAACCATTTGAGGAATCCCATTTGCTTGCCGATGGTGCTGTTTCTCATATCCTTGG
TGTCACGCAGGAAGTTGACGTATTCGTTCAATCCAAACTCGTTGAAATAGTTGAACGTTGCATCCTCCTT
GAACTCTTTGAGGTGGTTCCTCACTGCTGCAAATTTTTCATAGGTGGATGCCGTCCAGTTATTCTGGTTA
CCGCACTCTTTTACAAACTCATCGAACACCTCCCAAAAGCTGACAGGGGCTTCTTCCGGCTGTTCTTCGC
TGGTGTCTTTCATTCTCATGTTGAAAGCTTCCTTCAACTGTTGGGTCGTTGGCATGACCTCCTGCACCTC
AAATTCCTTGAAAATATTCTGGATTTCGGCATAGTATTTCAGCAAGTCCGTATTGATTTCGGCTGCACTT
TGCTTTAGCTTGTTGGTACATCCGCTCTTTACCCGCTGCTTATCTGCATCCCATTTGGCTACGTCAATCC
GGTAGCCCGTTGTAAACTCGATGCGTTGGCTGGCAAAGATGACACGCATACGGATGGGTACGTTCTCTAC
GATTGGCACACCGTTCTTTTTCCGGCTCTCCAATGCAAAAATGATGTTGCGCTTGATATTCATAATTGGG
TGCGTTTGAAATTCTACACCCAAATATACACCCAATTATTGAGATAGCAAAAGACATTTAGAAACATTTA
CTTTTACTCTATATTGTAATTTACACTTGATTATCAGTCGTTTGCAGTCTTATGATATTCTGTGAAAGTA
TAAGTTCGAGAGCCTGTCTCTCCGCAAAAAACGCTGAAAATCAGCAGATTGCAAAACAAACACCCTGTTT
TACACCCAAGAATGTAAAGTCGGCTGTTTTTGTTTTATTTAAGATAATACAACCACTACATAATAAAAGA
GTAGCGATATTAAAAGAATCCGATGAGAAAAGACTAATATTTATCTATCCATTCAGTTTGATTTTTCAGG
ACTTTACATCGTCCTGAAAGTATTTGTTGGTACCGGTACCGAGGACGCGTAAACATTTACAGTTGCATGT
GGCCTATTGTTTTTAGCCGTTAAATATTTTATAACTATTAAATAGCGATACAAATTGTTCGAAACTAATA
TTGTTTATATCATATATTCTCGCATGTTTTAAAGCTTTATTAAATTGATTTTTTGTAAACAGTTTTTCGT
ACTCTTTGTTAACCCATTTCATTACAAAAGTTTCATATTTTTTTCTCTCTTTAAATGCCATTTTTGCTGG
CTTTCTTTTTAATACAATTAATGTGCTATCCACTTTAGGTTTTGGATGGAAATAATACCTAGGAATTTTT
GCTAATATAGAAATATCTACCTCTGCCATTAACAGCAATGCTAGTGATCTGTTTGTATCTAATAACATTT
TAGCAAAACCATATTCCACTATTAAATAACTTATTGTGGCTGAACTTTCAAAAACAATTTTTCGAATTAT
ATTTGTGCTTATGTTGTAAGGTATGCTGCCAAATATTTTATATGGATTGTGGCTAGGAAATGTAAATTTC
AGTATATCATCATTTACTATTTGATAGTTAGGATAATTTAAGAGCTTATTACGAGTTACCTCACATAATT
TAGAATCAATTTCTATCGCCGTTACAAAATTACATCTCTTTACCAATCCAGCAGTAAAATGACCTTTCCC
TGCACCTATTTCAAAGATGTTATCTTTTTCATCTAAACTTATGCAATTCATTATTTTTTCTATGTGATAT
TTTGAAGTAATAAAATTTTGACTATCTTTTATATTTACTTTGTTCATTATAACCTCTCCTTAATTTATTG
CATCTCTTTTCGAATATTTATGTTTTTTGAGAAAAGAACGTACTCATGGTTCATCCCGATATGCGTATCG
GTCTGTATATCAGCAACTTTCTATGTGTTTCAACTACAATAGTCATCTATTCTCATCTTTCTGAGTCCAC
CCCCTGCAAAGCCCCTCTTTACGACATAAAAATTCGGTCGGAAAAGGTATGCAAAAGATGTTTCTCTCTT
TAAGAGAAACTCTTCGGGATGCAAAAATATGAAAATAACTCCAATTCACCAAATTATATAGCGACTTTTT
TACAAAATGCTAAAATTTGTTGATTTCCGTCAAGCAATTGTTGAGCAAAAATGTCTTTTACGATAAAATG
ATACCTCAATATCAACTGTTTAGCAAAACGATATTTCTCTTAAAGAGAGAAACACCTTTTTGTTCACCAA
TCCCCGACTTTTAATCCCGCGGCCATGATTGAAAAAGGAAGAGTATGAGTATTCAACATTTCCGTGTCGC
CCTTATTCCCTTTTTTGCGGCATTTTGCCTTCCTGTTTTTGCTCACCCAGAAACGCTGGTGAAAGTAAAA
GATGCTGAAGATCAGTTGGGTGCACGAGTGGGTTACATCGAACTGGATCTCAACAGCGGTAAGATCCTTG
AGAGTTTTCGCCCCGAAGAACGTTTTCCAATGATGAGCACTTTTAAAGTTCTGCTATGTGGCGCGGTATT
ATCCCGTATTGACGCCGGGCAAGAGCAACTCGGTCGCCGCATACACTATTCTCAGAATGACTTGGTTGAG
TACTCACCAGTCACAGAAAAGCATCTTACGGATGGCATGACAGTAAGAGAATTATGCAGTGCTGCCATAA
CCATGAGTGATAACACTGCGGCCAACTTACTTCTGACAACGATCGGAGGACCGAAGGAGCTAACCGCTTT
TTTGCACAACATGGGGGATCATGTAACTCGCCTTGATCGTTGGGAACCGGAGCTGAATGAAGCCATACCA
AACGACGAGCGTGACACCACGATGCCTGTAGCAATGGCAACAACGTTGCGCAAACTATTAACTGGCGAAC
TACTTACTCTAGCTTCCCGGCAACAATTAATAGACTGGATGGAGGCGGATAAAGTTGCAGGACCACTTCT
GCGCTCGGCCCTTCCGGCTGGCTGGTTTATTGCTGATAAATCTGGAGCCGGTGAGCGTGGGTCTCGCGGT
ATCATTGCAGCACTGGGGCCAGATGGTAAGCCCTCCCGTATCGTAGTTATCTACACGACGGGGAGTCAGG
CAACTATGGATGAACGAAATAGACAGATCGCTGAGATAGGTGCCTCACTGATTAAGCATTGGTAACTGTC
AGACCAAGTTTACTCATAACGCGTCAATTCGAGGGGGATCAATTCCGTGATAGGTGGGCTGCCCTTCCTG
GTTGGCTTGGTTTCATCAGCCATCCGCTTGCCCTCATCTGTTACGCCGGCGGTAGCCGGCCAGCCTCGCA
GAGCAGGATTCCCGTTGAGCACCGCCAGGTGCGAATAAGGGACAGTGAAGAAGGAACACCCGCTCGCGGG
TGGGCCTACTTCACCTATCCTGCCCGGCTGACGCCGTTGGATACACCAAGGAAAGTCTACACGAACCCTT
TGGCAAAATCCTGTATATCGTGCGAAAAAGGATGGATATACCGAAAAAATCGCTATAATGACCCCGAAGC
AGGGTTATGCAGCGGAAAACGGAATTGATCCGGCCACGATGCGTCCGGCGTAGAGGATCTGAAGATCAGC
AGTTCAACCTGTTGATAGTACGTACTAAGCTCTCATGTTTCACGTACTAAGCTCTCATGTTTAACGTACT
AAGCTCTCATGTTTAACGAACTAAACCCTCATGGCTAACGTACTAAGCTCTCATGGCTAACGTACTAAGC
TCTCATGTTTCACGTACTAAGCTCTCATGTTTGAACAATAAAATTAATATAAATCAGCAACTTAAATAGC
CTCTAAGGTTTTAAGTTTTATAAGAAAAAAAAGAATATATAAGGCTTTTAAAGCTTTTAAGGTTTAACGG
TTGTGGACAACAAGCCAGGGATGTAACGCACTGAGAAGCCCTTAGAGCCTCTCAAAGCAATTTTGAGTGA
CACAGGAACACTTAACGGCTGACATGGGAATTCCCCTCCACCGCGGTGGCGGCCGCTGATCTGGAAGAAG
CAATGAAAGCTGCTGTTAAGTCTCCGAATCAGGTATTGTTCCTGACAGGTGTATTCCCATCCGGTAAACG
CGGATACTTTGCAGTTGATCTGACTCAGGAATAAATTATAAATTAAGGTAAGAAGATTGTAGGATAAGCT
AATGAAATAGAAAAAGGATGCCGTCACACAACTTGTCGGCATTCTTTTTTGTTTTATTAGTTGAAAATAT
AGTGAAAACTTTGCAACAGCATAGCTCAGCACAGATTATTTGTCGTAACTTTGCACTCCCGCATTTTAAA
ATAAAATAAATTATTTATTTAATTAAACGAATATGGTTTTTACTCTGGAAGATTTTGTTGGCGATTGGCG
TCAGACCGCGGGTTATAATTTGGATCAAGTCCTGGAACAGGGTGGCGTAAGCTCTCTGTTCCAGAACCTG
GGTGTGAGCGTGACGCCGATTCAGCGCATCGTTCTGTCCGGCGAGAACGGTCTGAAAATTGATATTCATG
TGATCATCCCGTACGAAGGCCTGAGCGGTGACCAAATGGGTCAAATCGAGAAAATCTTTAAAGTCGTCTA
CCCAGTTGACGATCACCACTTCAAGGTTATCTTGCATTACGGTACGCTGGTGATTGATGGTGTGACCCCG
AATATGATTGACTATTTCGGCCGTCCGTATGAAGGCATTGCCGTTTTTGACGGTAAAAAGATCACCGTCA
CCGGTACCCTGTGGAATGGCAATAAGATTATTGACGAGCGTCTGATTAACCCGGACGGCAGCCTGCTGTT
CCGCGTGACCATCAACGGTGTCACGGGTTGGCGTCTGTGCGAGCGCATCCTGGCATAATGAACTGCACTT
GCTTTGATAATTAATGATAAACAATCTAAAAGCACTCTAATCGTTATCGGAGTGCTTTTAGATTACTAAT
CAAATTGCTTCTACTAATTGCCTATCTTCCAGTGATGGAACAGCATTTGTGCATTGGCTGCAACAATCAG
CCTTACTTGTGCCTGTTCTATTTCCGAACCGACCGCTTGTATGA
Features (pLannotate 1.2.2; 9 found; start..end, strand, type, name):
   1839..2567    -  CDS            ermC': ERM_BACIU - Experimental evidence at protein level: Swiss-Prot protein existence level 1. This protein produces a dimethylation of the adenine residue at position 2085 in 23S rRNA, resulting in reduced affinity between ribosomes and macrolide-lincosamide-streptogramin B antibiotics. From Bacillus subtilis.
   3038..3054    +  promoter       AmpR promoter (fragment): bla
   3055..3915    +  CDS            AmpR: β-lactamase; bla; confers resistance to ampicillin, carbenicillin, and related antibiotics
   3968..4013    -  CDS            traJ (fragment): oriT-recognizing protein; traJ
   4046..4155    -  oriT           oriT: incP origin of transfer
   4326..4714    +  rep_origin     R6K γ ori: γ replication origin from E. coli plasmid R6K; requires the R6K initiator protein pi for replication
   4726..4747    +  misc_feature   MCS (fragment): pBluescript multiple cloning site
   5043..5060    +  polyA_signal   hsp70 poly(A) (fragment): polyadenlyation signal from the Drosophila melanogaster hsp70Ab gene
   5067..5585    +  CDS            LUCI_OPLGR (fragment): Experimental evidence at protein level: Swiss-Prot protein existence level 1. Catalytic subunit of oplophorus-luciferin 2-monooxygenase. Oxidoreductase that converts coelenterazine (the oplophorus luciferin) to coelenteramide under emission of blue light with a maximum at 454 nm. Is also active with bisdeoxycoelenterazine. From Oplophorus gracilirostris (Luminous shrimp).
