[The description below was written by a language model from this plasmid's Addgene catalogue record, the feature table of its GenBank file and pLannotate feature annotations shown in this document.]
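Description:
pAT789 is a 5,784 bp bacterial expression plasmid built on the pNBU2 backbone, a conjugative shuttle vector used to deliver genetic parts into Bacteroides species such as Bacteroides thetaiotaomicron. In E. coli it replicates from the R6K γ origin, which depends on the pi initiator protein. It must therefore be maintained in a pir-expressing host (Pir1 is the recorded strain), where it is kept at low copy under ampicillin selection through the β-lactamase gene. An incP oriT, flanked by a traJ fragment, allows mobilisation by conjugation into the recipient. Because the R6K origin cannot function there, pNBU2-type vectors generally persist by integrating into the chromosome, although the feature table does not annotate an integrase or attachment site. Selection in Bacteroides is by erythromycin, consistent with the annotated erm-family rRNA methyltransferase gene, which the automated tool labelled by homology to a Bacillus subtilis protein.

The payload is NanoLuc, a 516 bp engineered luciferase derived from the catalytic subunit of Oplophorus gracilirostris luciferase. The annotation detects it as a partial match to that shrimp protein. According to the record, NanoLuc is expressed constitutively from the PAM3 promoter with the rpiL* ribosome binding site. Neither element is annotated in the feature table, but both presumably lie just upstream of the coding sequence. The short "hsp70 poly(A)" fragment called in that region is most likely a spurious match with no function in a bacterial construct. The accompanying GenBank record covers only 763 bp and carries no feature annotation.

The construct serves as a luminescent reporter for measuring the strength of a defined constitutive promoter and RBS combination in Bacteroides. It forms part of a toolkit for programming gene expression in this human gut commensal.
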