Addgene plasmid #68924: pAT789
Purpose: NanoLuc expressed constiutively from PAM3 and rpiL* RBS, pNBU2 backbone, AmpR
Depositing lab: Timothy Lu & Christopher Voigt. Depositing organization: Massachusetts Institute of Technology. Publication: Programming a Human Commensal Bacterium, Bacteroides thetaiotaomicron, to Sense and Respond to Stimuli in the Murine Gut Microbiota. Mimee M, Tucker AC, Voigt CA, Lu TK. Cell Syst. 2015 Jul 29;1(1):62-71. doi: 10.1016/j.cels.2015.06.001. PubMed 26918244.
Backbone
  Vector backbone: pNBU2
  Total vector size (bp): 5784
  Vector type: Bacterial Expression
  Selectable markers: Erythromycin in Bacteroides
Growth in bacteria
  Bacterial resistance: Ampicillin, 100 μg/mL
  Growth temperature: 37°C
  Growth strain: Pir1
  Copy number: Low Copy
Gene/Insert
  Gene/Insert name: NanoLuc
  Insert size (bp): 516
Terms and licenses: Academic/Nonprofit Terms; Industry Terms: Not Available to Industry
How to cite: pAT789 was a gift from Timothy Lu & Christopher Voigt (Addgene plasmid # 68924 ; http://n2t.net/addgene:68924 ; RRID:Addgene_68924)
