LOCUS       Exported 763 bp ds-DNA linear SYN 06-SEP-2021
DEFINITION  NanoLuc expressed constiutively from PAM3 and rpiL* RBS, pNBU2
            backbone, AmpR.
ACCESSION   .
VERSION     .
KEYWORDS    pAT789
SOURCE      synthetic DNA construct
  ORGANISM  synthetic DNA construct
REFERENCE   1 (bases 1 to 763)
  AUTHORS   Mimee M, Tucker AC, Voigt CA, Lu TK
  TITLE     Programming a Human Commensal Bacterium, Bacteroides
            thetaiotaomicron, to Sense and Respond to Stimuli in the Murine Gut
            Microbiota.
  JOURNAL   Cell Syst. 2015 Jul 29;1(1):62-71. doi: 10.1016/j.cels.2015.06.001.
  PUBMED    26918244
REFERENCE   2 (bases 1 to 763)
  AUTHORS   .
  TITLE     Direct Submission
  JOURNAL   Exported Sep 6, 2021 from SnapGene Server 1.1.58
            http://www.snapgene.com
FEATURES             Location/Qualifiers
     source          1..763
                     /organism="synthetic DNA construct"
                     /mol_type="other DNA"
ORIGIN
        1 ttgagtgaca caggaacact taacggctga catgggaatt cccctccacc gcggtggcgg
       61 ccgctgatct ggaagaagca atgaaagctg ctgttaagtc tccgaatcag gtattgttcc
      121 tgacaggtgt attcccatcc ggtaaacgcg gatactttgc agttgatctg actcaggaat
      181 aaattataaa ttaaggtaag aagattgtag gataagctaa tgaaatagaa aaaggatgcc
      241 gtcacacaac ttgtcggcat tcttttttgt tttattagtt gaaaatatag tgaaaacttt
      301 gcaacagcat agctcagcac agattatttg tcgtaacttt gcactcccgc attttaaaat
      361 aaaataaatt atttatttaa ttaaacgaat atggttttta ctctggaaga ttttgttggc
      421 gattggcgtc agaccgcggg ttataatttg gatcaagtcc tggaacaggg tggcgtaagc
      481 tctctgttcc agaacctggg tgtgagcgtg acgccgattc agcgcatcgt tctgtccggc
      541 gagaacggtc tgaaaattga tattcatgtg atcatcccgt acgaaggcct gagcggtgac
      601 caaatgggtc aaatcgagaa aatctttaaa gtcgtctacc cagttgacga tcaccacttc
      661 aaggttatct tgcattacgg tacgctggtg attgatggtg tgaccccgaa tatgattgac
      721 tatttcggcc gtccgtatga aggcattgcc gtttttgacg gta
//
