>Addgene plasmid #68924 | pAT789 | addgene partial sequence | sequence record 126497 | hhvEBNA1-R 5'-TGGAATAGCAAGGGCAGTTC-3'
ATGGTCACGCGGAACAGCAGGCTGCCGTCCGGGTTAATCAGACGCTCGTCAATAATCTTATTGCCATTCC
ACAGGGTACCGGTGACGGTGATCTTTTTACCGTCAAAAACGGCAATGCCTTCATACGGACGGCCGAAATA
GTCAATCATATTCGGGGTCACACCATCAATCACCAGCGTACCGTAATGCAAGATAACCTTGAAGTGGTGA
TCGTCAACTGGGTAGACGACTTTAAAGATTTTCTCGATTTGACCCATTTGGTCACCGCTCAGGCCTTCGT
ACGGGATGATCACATGAATATCAATTTTCAGACCGTTCTCGCCGGACAGAACGATGCGCTGAATCGGCGT
CACGCTCACACCCAGGTTCTGGAACAGAGAGCTTACGCCACCCTGTTCCAGGACTTGATCCAAATTATAA
CCCGCGGTCTGACGCCAATCGCCAACAAAATCTTCCAGAGTAAAAACCATATTCGTTTAATTAAATAAAT
AATTTATTTTATTTTAAAATGCGGGAGTGCAAAGTTACGACAAATAATCTGTGCTGAGCTATGCTGTTGC
AAAGTTTTCACTATATTTTCAACTAATAAAACAAAAAAGAATGCCGACAAGTTGTGTGACGGCATCCTTT
TTCTATTTCATTAGCTTATCCTACAATCTTCTTACCTTAATTTATAATTTATTCCTGAGTCAGATCAACT
GCAAAGTATCCGCGTTTACCGGATG
